Addgene plasmid #120493: EF1a_KLF7_P2A_Hygro_Barcode
Purpose: Barcoded lentiviral vector to express KLF7 in mammalian cells under control of EF1a promoter. Barcoded for transcript detection in single cell RNA-seq.
Depositing lab: Prashant Mali. Depositing organization: University of California, San Diego (UCSD). Publication: Mapping Cellular Reprogramming via Pooled Overexpression Screens with Paired Fitness and Single-Cell RNA-Sequencing Readout. Parekh U, Wu Y, Zhao D, Worlikar A, Shah N, Zhang K, Mali P. Cell Syst. 2018 Nov 12. pii: S2405-4712(18)30433-2. doi: 10.1016/j.cels.2018.10.008. PubMed 30448000.
Backbone
  Vector backbone: Unknown
  Backbone size w/o insert (bp): 9514
  Vector type: Lentiviral
  Selectable markers: Hygromycin
Growth in bacteria
  Bacterial resistance: Ampicillin, 100 μg/mL
  Growth temperature: 37°C
  Growth strain: Stbl3
  Copy number: High Copy
Gene/Insert
  Gene/Insert name: KLF7
  Species: H. sapiens (human)
  Insert size (bp): 906
  Entrez Gene: KLF7 (a.k.a. UKLF)
  Promoter: EF1a
  Cloning method: Gibson Cloning
  Sequencing primers: 5′ 5'-ttctcaagcctcagacagtgg-3'
Terms and licenses: Academic/Nonprofit Terms; Industry Terms: Not Available to Industry
Depositor comments: 5' cloning site: BamHI (not destroyed), 3' cloning site: BamHI (not destroyed).
How to cite: EF1a_KLF7_P2A_Hygro_Barcode was a gift from Prashant Mali (Addgene plasmid # 120493 ; http://n2t.net/addgene:120493 ; RRID:Addgene_120493)
