[The description below was written by a language model from this plasmid's Addgene catalogue record and pLannotate feature annotations shown in this document.]
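Description:
EF1a_KLF7_P2A_Hygro_Barcode is a lentiviral transfer plasmid for constitutive expression of human KLF7 (also known as UKLF) in mammalian cells. The record lists the parental backbone as unknown. In bacteria the plasmid is maintained through a high-copy ColE1/pUC-type origin and an ampicillin resistance gene (AmpR). An f1 origin and an SV40/EM7-driven bleomycin/Zeocin resistance cassette lie outside the viral region.

The viral portion has a chimeric CMV enhancer/promoter fused to a truncated HIV-1 5' LTR, which drives production of the genomic RNA in packaging cells. This is followed by the Ψ packaging signal with a partial gag sequence, the Rev response element for nuclear export, and the cPPT/CTS element. A second truncated LTR closes the viral region; it is preceded by a loxP site and followed by a bGH polyadenylation signal.

Between these elements, the EF-1α promoter drives a single transcript encoding KLF7 followed by the hygromycin phosphotransferase gene (hph). According to the construct name the two are joined by a P2A self-cleaving peptide, although that linker is not annotated separately in the feature table. This arrangement lets hygromycin selection enrich for transduced cells that also express KLF7. The insert was placed by Gibson assembly, with BamHI sites retained on both sides.

The construct also carries a barcode meant to identify the transgene transcript in single-cell RNA-seq data. Its position is not annotated in the feature table. The associated publication describes pooled overexpression screens for cellular reprogramming with paired fitness and single-cell transcriptomic readouts, which is the intended use of this vector.
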