Features (pLannotate 1.2.2; 33 found; start..end, strand, type, name):
     31..83      -  misc_feature   bom (fragment): basis of mobility region from pBR322
    238..617     +  enhancer       CMV enhancer: human cytomegalovirus immediate early enhancer
    618..817     +  promoter       CMV promoter: human cytomegalovirus (CMV) immediate early promoter
    835..1015    +  LTR            5' LTR (truncated): truncated 5' long terminal repeat (LTR) from HIV-1
   1062..1187    +  misc_feature   HIV-1 Ψ: packaging signal of human immunodeficiency virus type 1
   1171..1534    +  CDS            HIV-1 gag (fragment): gag protein from human immunodeficiency virus 1; gag
   1680..1913    +  misc_feature   RRE: The Rev response element (RRE) of HIV-1 allows for Rev-dependent mRNA export from the nucleus to the cytoplasm.
   2290..2390    +  CDS            Rev (fragment): human immunodeficiency virus 1 (HIV-1) Rev protein; rev; enhances nuclear export of unspliced and incompletely spliced viral mRNAs
   2440..2557    +  misc_feature   cPPT/CTS: central polypurine tract and central termination sequence of HIV-1
   2620..2686    +  CDS            small t antigen (fragment): SV40 (simian virus 40) small t antigen
   2693..3871    +  promoter       EF-1α promoter: strong constitutive promoter for human elongation factor EF-1α
   3888..3906    +  promoter       T7 promoter: promoter for bacteriophage T7 RNA polymerase
   3926..3962    -  misc_feature   MCS (fragment): pBluescript multiple cloning site
   3970..4830    +  CDS            KLF7: KLF7_HUMAN - Also known as UKLF From Homo sapiens (Human).
   4942..5964    +  CDS            hph: KHYB_ECOLX - Experimental evidence at protein level: Swiss-Prot protein existence level 1. The aminoglycoside phosphotransferases achieve inactivation of their antibiotic substrates by phosphorylation. Only phosphorylates hygromycin and closely related compounds such as demethyl analogs and destomycin. From Escherichia coli.
   6048..6161    +  CDS            nef (fragment): NEF_HV1LA - Experimental evidence at protein level: Swiss-Prot protein existence level 1. Extracellular Nef protein targets CD4(+) T-lymphocytes for apoptosis by interacting with CXCR4 surface receptors. From Human immunodeficiency virus type 1 group M subtype B (isolate Lai) (HIV-1).
   6159..6192    +  protein_bind   loxP: Cre-mediated recombination occurs in the 8-bp core sequence (GCATACAT). Cre recombinase
   6217..6397    +  LTR            5' LTR (truncated): truncated 5' long terminal repeat (LTR) from HIV-1
   6429..6653    +  polyA_signal   bGH poly(A) signal: bovine growth hormone polyadenylation signal
   6657..6678    +  promoter       SV40 promoter (fragment): SV40 enhancer and early promoter
   6699..7127    +  rep_origin     f1 ori (sequence partly withheld): f1 bacteriophage origin of replication; arrow indicates direction of (+) strand synthesis
   7141..7470    +  promoter       SV40 promoter: SV40 enhancer and early promoter
   7518..7565    +  promoter       EM7 promoter: synthetic bacterial promoter&nbsp
   7584..7958    +  CDS            BleoR: antibiotic-binding protein; Sh ble from Streptoalloteichus hindustanus; confers resistance to bleomycin, phleomycin, and Zeocin™
   7968..8093    +  CDS            ble (fragment): BLE_KLEPN - Experimental evidence at protein level: Swiss-Prot protein existence level 1. Binding protein with a strong affinity to the bleomycin family of antibiotics. Binds to CL990; an antimitotic-antibiotic compound. From Klebsiella pneumoniae.
   8088..8209    +  polyA_signal   SV40 poly(A) signal: SV40 polyadenylation signal
   8282..8298    -  protein_bind   lac operator: The lac repressor binds to the lac operator to inhibit transcription in E. coli. This inhibition can be relieved by adding lactose or isopropyl-β-D-thiogalactopyranoside (IPTG). lac repressor encoded by lacI
   8306..8336    -  promoter       lac promoter: promoter for the E. coli lac operon
   8351..8372    -  protein_bind   CAP binding site: CAP binding activates transcription in the presence of cAMP. E. coli catabolite activator protein
   8385..8477    -  CDS            lacI (fragment): lac repressor; lacI; The lac repressor binds to the lac operator to inhibit transcription in E. coli. This inhibition can be relieved by adding lactose or isopropyl-β-D-thiogalactopyranoside (IPTG).
   8660..9248    -  rep_origin     ori: high-copy-number ColE1/pMB1/pBR322/pUC origin of replication
   9419..10279   -  CDS            AmpR: β-lactamase; bla; confers resistance to ampicillin, carbenicillin, and related antibiotics
  10280..10384   -  promoter       AmpR promoter: bla
>Addgene plasmid #120493 | EF1a_KLF7_P2A_Hygro_Barcode | addgene full sequence | sequence record 234727 | Addgene NGS Result
GTCGACGGATCGGGAGATCTCCCGATCCCCTATGGTGCACTCTCAGTACAATCTGCTCTGATGCCGCATA
GTTAAGCCAGTATCTGCTCCCTGCTTGTGTGTTGGAGGTCGCTGAGTAGTGCGCGAGCAAAATTTAAGCT
ACAACAAGGCAAGGCTTGACCGACAATTGCATGAAGAATCTGCTTAGGGTTAGGCGTTTTGCGCTGCTTC
GCGATGTACGGGCCAGATATACGCGTTGACATTGATTATTGACTAGTTATTAATAGTAATCAATTACGGG
GTCATTAGTTCATAGCCCATATATGGAGTTCCGCGTTACATAACTTACGGTAAATGGCCCGCCTGGCTGA
CCGCCCAACGACCCCCGCCCATTGACGTCAATAATGACGTATGTTCCCATAGTAACGCCAATAGGGACTT
TCCATTGACGTCAATGGGTGGAGTATTTACGGTAAACTGCCCACTTGGCAGTACATCAAGTGTATCATAT
GCCAAGTACGCCCCCTATTGACGTCAATGACGGTAAATGGCCCGCCTGGCATTATGCCCAGTACATGACC
TTATGGGACTTTCCTACTTGGCAGTACATCTACGTATTAGTCATCGCTATTACCATGGTGATGCGGTTTT
GGCAGTACATCAATGGGCGTGGATAGCGGTTTGACTCACGGGGATTTCCAAGTCTCCACCCCATTGACGT
CAATGGGAGTTTGTTTTGGCACCAAAATCAACGGGACTTTCCAAAATGTCGTAACAACTCCGCCCCATTG
ACGCAAATGGGCGGTAGGCGTGTACGGTGGGAGGTCTATATAAGCAGCGCGTTTTGCCTGTACTGGGTCT
CTCTGGTTAGACCAGATCTGAGCCTGGGAGCTCTCTGGCTAACTAGGGAACCCACTGCTTAAGCCTCAAT
AAAGCTTGCCTTGAGTGCTTCAAGTAGTGTGTGCCCGTCTGTTGTGTGACTCTGGTAACTAGAGATCCCT
CAGACCCTTTTAGTCAGTGTGGAAAATCTCTAGCAGTGGCGCCCGAACAGGGACTTGAAAGCGAAAGGGA
AACCAGAGGAGCTCTCTCGACGCAGGACTCGGCTTGCTGAAGCGCGCACGGCAAGAGGCGAGGGGCGGCG
ACTGGTGAGTACGCCAAAAATTTTGACTAGCGGAGGCTAGAAGGAGAGAGATGGGTGCGAGAGCGTCAGT
ATTAAGCGGGGGAGAATTAGATCGCGATGGGAAAAAATTCGGTTAAGGCCAGGGGGAAAGAAAAAATATA
AATTAAAACATATAGTATGGGCAAGCAGGGAGCTAGAACGATTCGCAGTTAATCCTGGCCTGTTAGAAAC
ATCAGAAGGCTGTAGACAAATACTGGGACAGCTACAACCATCCCTTCAGACAGGATCAGAAGAACTTAGA
TCATTATATAATACAGTAGCAACCCTCTATTGTGTGCATCAAAGGATAGAGATAAAAGACACCAAGGAAG
CTTTAGACAAGATAGAGGAAGAGCAAAACAAAAGTAAGACCACCGCACAGCAAGCGGCCGCTGATCTTCA
GACCTGGAGGAGGAGATATGAGGGACAATTGGAGAAGTGAATTATATAAATATAAAGTAGTAAAAATTGA
ACCATTAGGAGTAGCACCCACCAAGGCAAAGAGAAGAGTGGTGCAGAGAGAAAAAAGAGCAGTGGGAATA
GGAGCTTTGTTCCTTGGGTTCTTGGGAGCAGCAGGAAGCACTATGGGCGCAGCGTCAATGACGCTGACGG
TACAGGCCAGACAATTATTGTCTGGTATAGTGCAGCAGCAGAACAATTTGCTGAGGGCTATTGAGGCGCA
ACAGCATCTGTTGCAACTCACAGTCTGGGGCATCAAGCAGCTCCAGGCAAGAATCCTGGCTGTGGAAAGA
TACCTAAAGGATCAACAGCTCCTGGGGATTTGGGGTTGCTCTGGAAAACTCATTTGCACCACTGCTGTGC
CTTGGAATGCTAGTTGGAGTAATAAATCTCTGGAACAGATTTGGAATCACACGACCTGGATGGAGTGGGA
CAGAGAAATTAACAATTACACAAGCTTAATACACTCCTTAATTGAAGAATCGCAAAACCAGCAAGAAAAG
AATGAACAAGAATTATTGGAATTAGATAAATGGGCAAGTTTGTGGAATTGGTTTAACATAACAAATTGGC
TGTGGTATATAAAATTATTCATAATGATAGTAGGAGGCTTGGTAGGTTTAAGAATAGTTTTTGCTGTACT
TTCTATAGTGAATAGAGTTAGGCAGGGATATTCACCATTATCGTTTCAGACCCACCTCCCAACCCCGAGG
GGACCCGACAGGCCCGAAGGAATAGAAGAAGAAGGTGGAGAGAGAGACAGAGACAGATCCATTCGATTAG
TGAACGGATCGGCACTGCGTGCGCCAATTCTGCAGACAAATGGCAGTATTCATCCACAATTTTAAAAGAA
AAGGGGGGATTGGGGGGTACAGTGCAGGGGAAAGAATAGTAGACATAATAGCAACAGACATACAAACTAA
AGAATTACAAAAACAAATTACAAAAATTCAAAATTTTCGGGTTTATTACAGGGACAGCAGAGATCCAGTT
TGGTTAATTAATCGATAAGCTTTGCAAAGATGGATAAAGTTTTAAACAGAGAGGAATCTTTGCAGCTAAT
GGACCTTCTAGGTCTTGAAAGGAGTGGGAATTGGCTCCGGTGCCCGTCAGTGGGCAGAGCGCACATCGCC
CACAGTCCCCGAGAAGTTGGGGGGAGGGGTCGGCAATTGAACCGGTGCCTAGAGAAGGTGGCGCGGGGTA
AACTGGGAAAGTGATGTCGTGTACTGGCTCCGCCTTTTTCCCGAGGGTGGGGGAGAACCGTATATAAGTG
CAGTAGTCGCCGTGAACGTTCTTTTTCGCAACGGGTTTGCCGCCAGAACACAGGTAAGTGCCGTGTGTGG
TTCCCGCGGGCCTGGCCTCTTTACGGGTTATGGCCCTTGCGTGCCTTGAATTACTTCCACCTGGCTGCAG
TACGTGATTCTTGATCCCGAGCTTCGGGTTGGAAGTGGGTGGGAGAGTTCGAGGCCTTGCGCTTAAGGAG
CCCCTTCGCCTCGTGCTTGAGTTGAGGCCTGGCCTGGGCGCTGGGGCCGCCGCGTGCGAATCTGGTGGCA
CCTTCGCGCCTGTCTCGCTGCTTTCGATAAGTCTCTAGCCATTTAAAATTTTTGATGACCTGCTGCGACG
CTTTTTTTCTGGCAAGATAGTCTTGTAAATGCGGGCCAAGATCTGCACACTGGTATTTCGGTTTTTGGGG
CCGCGGGCGGCGACGGGGCCCGTGCGTCCCAGCGCACATGTTCGGCGAGGCGGGGCCTGCGAGCGCGGCC
ACCGAGAATCGGACGGGGGTAGTCTCAAGCTGGCCGGCCTGCTCTGGTGCCTGGCCTCGCGCCGCCGTGT
ATCGCCCCGCCCTGGGCGGCAAGGCTGGCCCGGTCGGCACCAGTTGCGTGAGCGGAAAGATGGCCGCTTC
CCGGCCCTGCTGCAGGGAGCTCAAAATGGAGGACGCGGCGCTCGGGAGAGCGGGCGGGTGAGTCACCCAC
ACAAAGGAAAAGGGCCTTTCCGTCCTCAGCCGTCGCTTCATGTGACTCCACGGAGTACCGGGCGCCGTCC
AGGCACCTCGATTAGTTCTCGAGCTTTTGGAGTACGTCGTCTTTAGGTTGGGGGGAGGGGTTTTATGCGA
TGGAGTTTCCCCACACTGAGTGGGTGGAGACTGAAGTTAGGCCAGCTTGGCACTTGATGTAATTCTCCTT
GGAATTTGCCCTTTTTGAGTTTGGATCTTGGTTCATTCTCAAGCCTCAGACAGTGGTTCAAAGTTTTTTT
CTTCCATTTCAGGTGTCGTGAGGAATTAGCTTGGTACTAATACGACTCACTATAGGGAGACCCAAGCTGG
CTAGGTAAGCTTGATATCGAATTCCTGCAGCCCGGGGGATCCCGCCACCATGGACGTGTTGGCTAGTTAT
AGTATATTCCAGGAGCTACAACTTGTCCACGACACCGGCTACTTCTCAGCTTTACCATCCCTGGAGGAGA
CCTGGCAGCAGACATGCCTTGAATTGGAACGCTACCTACAGACGGAGCCCCGGAGGATCTCAGAGACCTT
TGGTGAGGACTTGGACTGTTTCCTCCACGCTTCCCCTCCCCCGTGCATTGAGGAAAGCTTCCGTCGCTTA
GACCCCCTGCTGCTCCCCGTGGAAGCGGCCATCTGTGAGAAGAGCTCGGCAGTGGACATCTTGCTCTCTC
GGGACAAGTTGCTATCTGAGACCTGCCTCAGCCTCCAGCCGGCCAGCTCTTCTCTAGACAGCTACACAGC
CGTCAACCAGGCCCAGCTCAACGCAGTGACCTCATTAACGCCCCCATCGTCCCCTGAGCTCAGCCGCCAT
CTGGTCAAAACCTCACAAACTCTCTCTGCCGTGGATGGCACGGTGACGTTGAAACTGGTGGCCAAGAAGG
CTGCTCTCAGCTCCGTAAAGGTGGGAGGGGTCGCAACAGCTGCAGCAGCCGTGACGGCTGCGGGGGCCGT
TAAGAGTGGACAGAGCGACAGTGACCAAGGAGGGCTAGGGGCTGAAGCATGTCCCGAAAACAAGAAGAGG
GTTCACCGCTGTCAGTTTAACGGGTGCCGGAAAGTTTATACAAAAAGCTCCCACTTAAAGGCCCACCAGA
GGACTCACACAGGTGAGAAGCCTTATAAGTGCTCATGGGAGGGATGTGAGTGGCGTTTTGCACGAAGCGA
TGAGCTCACGAGGCACTACAGGAAACACACAGGTGCAAAGCCCTTCAAATGCAACCACTGCGACAGGTGT
TTTTCCAGGTCTGACCATCTTGCCCTCCACATGAAGAGACATATCGGATCCGGCGCAACAAACTTCTCTC
TGCTGAAACAAGCCGGAGATGTCGAAGAGAATCCTGGACCGATGAAAAAGCCTGAACTCACCGCGACGTC
TGTCGAGAAGTTTCTGATCGAAAAGTTCGACAGCGTCTCCGACCTGATGCAGCTCTCGGAGGGCGAAGAA
TCTCGTGCTTTCAGCTTCGATGTAGGAGGGCGTGGATATGTCCTGCGGGTAAATAGCTGCGCCGATGGTT
TCTACAAAGATCGTTATGTTTATCGGCACTTTGCATCGGCCGCGCTCCCGATTCCGGAAGTGCTTGACAT
TGGGGAATTCAGCGAGAGCCTGACCTATTGCATCTCCCGCCGTGCACAGGGTGTCACGTTGCAAGACCTG
CCTGAAACCGAACTGCCCGCTGTTCTGCAGCCGGTCGCGGAGGCCATGGATGCGATCGCTGCGGCCGATC
TTAGCCAGACGAGCGGGTTCGGCCCATTCGGACCGCAAGGAATCGGTCAATACACTACATGGCGTGATTT
CATATGCGCGATTGCTGATCCCCATGTGTATCACTGGCAAACTGTGATGGACGACACCGTCAGTGCGTCC
GTCGCGCAGGCTCTCGATGAGCTGATGCTTTGGGCCGAGGACTGCCCCGAAGTCCGGCACCTCGTGCACG
CGGATTTCGGCTCCAACAATGTCCTGACGGACAATGGCCGCATAACAGCGGTCATTGACTGGAGCGAGGC
GATGTTCGGGGATTCCCAATACGAGGTCGCCAACATCTTCTTCTGGAGGCCGTGGTTGGCTTGTATGGAG
CAGCAGACGCGCTACTTCGAGCGGAGGCATCCGGAGCTTGCAGGATCGCCGCGGCTCCGGGCGTATATGC
TCCGCATTGGTCTTGACCAACTCTATCAGAGCTTGGTTGACGGCAATTTCGATGATGCAGCTTGGGCGCA
GGGTCGATGCGACGCAATCGTCCGATCCGGAGCCGGGACTGTCGGGCGTACACAAATCGCCCGCAGAAGC
GCGGCCGTCTGGACCGATGGCTGTGTAGAAGTACTCGCCGATAGTGGAAACCGACGCCCCAGCACTCGTC
CGAGGGCAAAGGAATAAGTTAGAACTATTTCCTGGCTGTTACGCGTTCCGATGCGTACGGTCGGACTACT
GACGGGCTTGTTAAACAGTGAACCGCCCGCCCCACGACCCGCAGCGCCCGACCGAAAGGAGCGCACGACC
CCATGCATCGAACAAAAGAAAAGGGGGGACTGGAAGGGCTAATTCACTCCCAACGAAGACAAGATATCAT
AACTTCGTATAGCATACATTATACGAAGTTATCGGCTAGCTGGTCCGGACTGTACTGGGTCTCTCTGGTT
AGACCAGATCTGAGCCTGGGAGCTCTCTGGCTAACTAGGGAACCCACTGCTTAAGCCTCAATAAAGCTTG
CCTTGAGTGCTTCAAGTAGTGTGTGCCCGTCTGTTGTGTGACTCTGGTAACTAGAGATCCCTCAGACCCT
TTTAGTCAGTGTGGAAAATCTCTAGCAGGGCCCGTTTAAACCCGCTGATCAGCCTCGACTGTGCCTTCTA
GTTGCCAGCCATCTGTTGTTTGCCCCTCCCCCGTGCCTTCCTTGACCCTGGAAGGTGCCACTCCCACTGT
CCTTTCCTAATAAAATGAGGAAATTGCATCGCATTGTCTGAGTAGGTGTCATTCTATTCTGGGGGGTGGG
GTGGGGCAGGACAGCAAGGGGGAGGATTGGGAAGACAATAGCAGGCATGCTGGGGATGCGGTGGGCTCTA
TGGCTTCTGAGGCGGAAAGAACCAGCTGGGGCTCTAGGGGGTATCCCC
[124 nt withheld, positions 6699-6822]
C
[91 nt withheld, positions 6824-6914]
A
[49 nt withheld, positions 6916-6964]
CCTTTGACGTTGGAGTCCACGTTCTTT
[37 nt withheld, positions 6992-7028]
ACCCTATCTCGGTCTATTCTTTTGATTTATAAGGGATTTTGCCGATTTCGGCCTATTGGTTAAAAAATGA
GCTGATTTAACAAAAATTTAACGCGAATTAATTCTGTGGAATGTGTGTCAGTTAGGGTGTGGAAAGTCCC
CAGGCTCCCCAGCAGGCAGAAGTATGCAAAGCATGCATCTCAATTAGTCAGCAACCAGGTGTGGAAAGTC
CCCAGGCTCCCCAGCAGGCAGAAGTATGCAAAGCATGCATCTCAATTAGTCAGCAACCATAGTCCCGCCC
CTAACTCCGCCCATCCCGCCCCTAACTCCGCCCAGTTCCGCCCATTCTCCGCCCCATGGCTGACTAATTT
TTTTTATTTATGCAGAGGCCGAGGCCGCCTCTGCCTCTGAGCTATTCCAGAAGTAGTGAGGAGGCTTTTT
TGGAGGCCTAGGCTTTTGCAAAAAGCTCCCGGGAGCTTGTATATCCATTTTCGGATCTGATCAGCACGTG
TTGACAATTAATCATCGGCATAGTATATCGGCATAGTATAATACGACAAGGTGAGGAACTAAACCATGGC
CAAGTTGACCAGTGCCGTTCCGGTGCTCACCGCGCGCGACGTCGCCGGAGCGGTCGAGTTCTGGACCGAC
CGGCTCGGGTTCTCCCGGGACTTCGTGGAGGACGACTTCGCCGGTGTGGTCCGGGACGACGTGACCCTGT
TCATCAGCGCGGTCCAGGACCAGGTGGTGCCGGACAACACCCTGGCCTGGGTGTGGGTGCGCGGCCTGGA
CGAGCTGTACGCCGAGTGGTCGGAGGTCGTGTCCACGAACTTCCGGGACGCCTCCGGGCCGGCCATGACC
GAGATCGGCGAGCAGCCGTGGGGGCGGGAGTTCGCCCTGCGCGACCCGGCCGGCAACTGCGTGCACTTCG
TGGCCGAGGAGCAGGACTGACACGTGCTACGAGATTTCGATTCCACCGCCGCCTTCTATGAAAGGTTGGG
CTTCGGAATCGTTTTCCGGGACGCCGGCTGGATGATCCTCCAGCGCGGGGATCTCATGCTGGAGTTCTTC
GCCCACCCCAACTTGTTTATTGCAGCTTATAATGGTTACAAATAAAGCAATAGCATCACAAATTTCACAA
ATAAAGCATTTTTTTCACTGCATTCTAGTTGTGGTTTGTCCAAACTCATCAATGTATCTTATCATGTCTG
TATACCGTCGACCTCTAGCTAGAGCTTGGCGTAATCATGGTCATAGCTGTTTCCTGTGTGAAATTGTTAT
CCGCTCACAATTCCACACAACATACGAGCCGGAAGCATAAAGTGTAAAGCCTGGGGTGCCTAATGAGTGA
GCTAACTCACATTAATTGCGTTGCGCTCACTGCCCGCTTTCCAGTCGGGAAACCTGTCGTGCCAGCTGCA
TTAATGAATCGGCCAACGCGCGGGGAGAGGCGGTTTGCGTATTGGGCGCTCTTCCGCTTCCTCGCTCACT
GACTCGCTGCGCTCGGTCGTTCGGCTGCGGCGAGCGGTATCAGCTCACTCAAAGGCGGTAATACGGTTAT
CCACAGAATCAGGGGATAACGCAGGAAAGAACATGTGAGCAAAAGGCCAGCAAAAGGCCAGGAACCGTAA
AAAGGCCGCGTTGCTGGCGTTTTTCCATAGGCTCCGCCCCCCTGACGAGCATCACAAAAATCGACGCTCA
AGTCAGAGGTGGCGAAACCCGACAGGACTATAAAGATACCAGGCGTTTCCCCCTGGAAGCTCCCTCGTGC
GCTCTCCTGTTCCGACCCTGCCGCTTACCGGATACCTGTCCGCCTTTCTCCCTTCGGGAAGCGTGGCGCT
TTCTCATAGCTCACGCTGTAGGTATCTCAGTTCGGTGTAGGTCGTTCGCTCCAAGCTGGGCTGTGTGCAC
GAACCCCCCGTTCAGCCCGACCGCTGCGCCTTATCCGGTAACTATCGTCTTGAGTCCAACCCGGTAAGAC
ACGACTTATCGCCACTGGCAGCAGCCACTGGTAACAGGATTAGCAGAGCGAGGTATGTAGGCGGTGCTAC
AGAGTTCTTGAAGTGGTGGCCTAACTACGGCTACACTAGAAGAACAGTATTTGGTATCTGCGCTCTGCTG
AAGCCAGTTACCTTCGGAAAAAGAGTTGGTAGCTCTTGATCCGGCAAACAAACCACCGCTGGTAGCGGTG
GTTTTTTTGTTTGCAAGCAGCAGATTACGCGCAGAAAAAAAGGATCTCAAGAAGATCCTTTGATCTTTTC
TACGGGGTCTGACGCTCAGTGGAACGAAAACTCACGTTAAGGGATTTTGGTCATGAGATTATCAAAAAGG
ATCTTCACCTAGATCCTTTTAAATTAAAAATGAAGTTTTAAATCAATCTAAAGTATATATGAGTAAACTT
GGTCTGACAGTTACCAATGCTTAATCAGTGAGGCACCTATCTCAGCGATCTGTCTATTTCGTTCATCCAT
AGTTGCCTGACTCCCCGTCGTGTAGATAACTACGATACGGGAGGGCTTACCATCTGGCCCCAGTGCTGCA
ATGATACCGCGAGACCCACGCTCACCGGCTCCAGATTTATCAGCAATAAACCAGCCAGCCGGAAGGGCCG
AGCGCAGAAGTGGTCCTGCAACTTTATCCGCCTCCATCCAGTCTATTAATTGTTGCCGGGAAGCTAGAGT
AAGTAGTTCGCCAGTTAATAGTTTGCGCAACGTTGTTGCCATTGCTACAGGCATCGTGGTGTCACGCTCG
TCGTTTGGTATGGCTTCATTCAGCTCCGGTTCCCAACGATCAAGGCGAGTTACATGATCCCCCATGTTGT
GCAAAAAAGCGGTTAGCTCCTTCGGTCCTCCGATCGTTGTCAGAAGTAAGTTGGCCGCAGTGTTATCACT
CATGGTTATGGCAGCACTGCATAATTCTCTTACTGTCATGCCATCCGTAAGATGCTTTTCTGTGACTGGT
GAGTACTCAACCAAGTCATTCTGAGAATAGTGTATGCGGCGACCGAGTTGCTCTTGCCCGGCGTCAATAC
GGGATAATACCGCGCCACATAGCAGAACTTTAAAAGTGCTCATCATTGGAAAACGTTCTTCGGGGCGAAA
ACTCTCAAGGATCTTACCGCTGTTGAGATCCAGTTCGATGTAACCCACTCGTGCACCCAACTGATCTTCA
GCATCTTTTACTTTCACCAGCGTTTCTGGGTGAGCAAAAACAGGAAGGCAAAATGCCGCAAAAAAGGGAA
TAAGGGCGACACGGAAATGTTGAATACTCATACTCTTCCTTTTTCAATATTATTGAAGCATTTATCAGGG
TTATTGTCTCATGAGCGGATACATATTTGAATGTATTTAGAAAAATAAACAAATAGGGGTTCCGCGCACA
TTTCCCCGAAAAGTGCCACCTGAC
