>Addgene plasmid #120493 | EF1a_KLF7_P2A_Hygro_Barcode | depositor partial sequence | sequence record 228847 | KLF7 gene
ATGGACGTGTTGGCTAGTTATAGTATATTCCAGGAGCTACAACTTGTCCACGACACCGGCTACTTCTCAG
CTTTACCATCCCTGGAGGAGACCTGGCAGCAGACATGCCTTGAATTGGAACGCTACCTACAGACGGAGCC
CCGGAGGATCTCAGAGACCTTTGGTGAGGACTTGGACTGTTTCCTCCACGCTTCCCCTCCCCCGTGCATT
GAGGAAAGCTTCCGTCGCTTAGACCCCCTGCTGCTCCCCGTGGAAGCGGCCATCTGTGAGAAGAGCTCGG
CAGTGGACATCTTGCTCTCTCGGGACAAGTTGCTATCTGAGACCTGCCTCAGCCTCCAGCCGGCCAGCTC
TTCTCTAGACAGCTACACAGCCGTCAACCAGGCCCAGCTCAACGCAGTGACCTCATTAACGCCCCCATCG
TCCCCTGAGCTCAGCCGCCATCTGGTCAAAACCTCACAAACTCTCTCTGCCGTGGATGGCACGGTGACGT
TGAAACTGGTGGCCAAGAAGGCTGCTCTCAGCTCCGTAAAGGTGGGAGGGGTCGCAACAGCTGCAGCAGC
CGTGACGGCTGCGGGGGCCGTTAAGAGTGGACAGAGCGACAGTGACCAAGGAGGGCTAGGGGCTGAAGCA
TGTCCCGAAAACAAGAAGAGGGTTCACCGCTGTCAGTTTAACGGGTGCCGGAAAGTTTATACAAAAAGCT
CCCACTTAAAGGCCCACCAGAGGACTCACACAGGTGAGAAGCCTTATAAGTGCTCATGGGAGGGATGTGA
GTGGCGTTTTGCACGAAGCGATGAGCTCACGAGGCACTACAGGAAACACACAGGTGCAAAGCCCTTCAAA
TGCAACCACTGCGACAGGTGTTTTTCCAGGTCTGACCATCTTGCCCTCCACATGAAGAGACATATC
