>Addgene plasmid #120493 | EF1a_KLF7_P2A_Hygro_Barcode | depositor partial sequence | sequence record 228848 | KLF7 barcode
TTCCGATGCGTACGGTCGGA
